>Addgene plasmid #239522 | pKS1574 | addgene full sequence | sequence record 475877 | Addgene NGS Result
ACTGGCCGATAATTGCAGACGAACGTTGATAGGTCAAGATCAATGTAAACAATTACTTTGTTATGTAGAG
TTTTTTTAGCTACCTATATTCCACCATAACATCAATCATGCGGTTGCTGGTGTATTTACCAATAATGTTT
AATGTATATATATATATATATATATGGGGCCGTATACTTACATATAGTAGATGTCAAGCGTAGGCGCTTC
CCCTGCCGGCTGTGAGGGCGCCATAACCAAGGTATCTATAGACCGCCAATCAGCAAACTACCTCCGTACA
TTCATGTTGCACCCACACATTTATACACCCAGACCGCGACAAATTACCCATAAGGTTGTTTGTGACGGCG
TCGTACAAGAGAACGTGGGAACTTTTTAGGCTCACCAAAAAAGAAAGAAAAAATACGAGTTGCTGACAGA
AGCCTCAAGAAAAAAAAAATTCTTCTTCGACTATGCTGGAGGCAGAGATGATCGAGCCGGTAGTTAACTA
TATATAGCTAAATTGGTTCCATCACCTTCTTTTCTGGTGTCGCTCCTTCTAGTGCTATTTCTGGCTTTTC
CTATTTTTTTTTTTCCATTTTTCTTTCTCTCTTTCTAATATATAAATTCTCTTGCATTTTCTATTTTTCT
CTCTATCTATTCTACTTGTTTATTCCCTTCAAGGTTTTTTTTTAAGGAGTACTTGTTTTTAGAATATACG
GTCAACGAACTATAATTAACTAAACAGATCTATGCCACCACCATCAAGAAGTAGAATAAACAAAACAAGA
ACATTAGGAATAGTGGGTACAGCTATAGCAGTGTTGGTCACGTCCTACTATATATATCAAAAGGTGACAG
GTTCTTGGAACTCACTAAAAGCATTCGCTCTAGTGTTCGGAGGTTGTTGCTCCAATGTTATTACATTTGA
AACCTTAATGAGCAACGAAACAGGCAGCATTAATAATCTCATTACTTTTTGTCAATTTTTATTTGTTACA
TGTCAGGGACTCCCCGAATTTCTGGATGTTCATCAACCTTTCCCTTACTTCAAGCCTCTGAAAACTCCAC
TTCACGTTTATGTCATTACTGTCGTTTTATTTTATATTTCATCTACGACGAATAATAACGTATTTAAATA
CAACATATCCATTCCGATTCATATCGTTTTCAGATGCTTCGGAACCGTAATAACCATGTTTACATGCTGG
TTATTAAATGGTAGGAAATATACAAAGATTCAGATTTTATCAACACTATTTTTAACCATTGGAGCTATAA
TTGCCTCATTATTCAAAGATGCTGATTTTCGGTACCAAGATTTGAAACTGCAAGCGTGGAAAATTGGAAG
TGACCAATCTGTAGATCTCACTTTTATTTTTGGCATTTGTATACTAGTACTTTCATCATTCACATCATCT
TTACTTTCAGCATACAATGAACGTACGTATCAAAAATATGGAAAGCATTGGAAGGAGAATATCTTTTACA
GTCATTTTTTATCATTACCTCTCTTTCTATTTAGTCGAAAGCAGTTAATTCACGAATATCGAGTGATGAG
AAAGTCTGAAAGAATATTGTGTTCAAATTTTGGAGGGAAGATTCTAGTCCCGCGAGAAGAAACTCTCCTT
CTTTTCAATGTGTTAACACAATATTTTTGCGTCAAGGGTGTTAATATCCTCGCCAGTAAAACAAACGCTC
TGACACTTTCCATAACATTACTTGTAAGAAAATTTATAAGTCTTTTACTGAGCGTCCGACTTTTCGATAA
TAACTTGTCATATACTGGCTACATCGGGGTCTACCTAGTCTTTTTTGGTGCCTTTATATACTCGCTGGGA
TCAATTCACCCCAGGCAAAATGACAAGGGGGCGATAAAGAAAAGTAAAGGATCCGTTTCTAAAGGTGAAG
AATTATTCACTGGTGTTGTCCCAATTTTGGTTGAATTAGATGGTGATGTTAATGGTCACAAATTTTCTGT
CTCCGGTGAAGGTGAAGGTGATGCTACTTACGGTAAATTGACCTTAAAATTTATTTGTACTACTGGTAAA
TTGCCAGTTCCATGGCCAACCTTAGTCACTACTTTATCTTGGGGTGTTCAATGTTTTGCAAGATACCCAG
ATCATATGAAACAACATGACTTTTTCAAGTCTGCCATGCCAGAAGGTTATGTTCAAGAAAGAACTATTTT
TTTCAAAGATGACGGTAACTACAAGACCAGAGCTGAAGTCAAGTTTGAAGGTGATACCTTAGTTAATAGA
ATCGAATTAAAAGGTATTGATTTTAAAGAAGATGGTAACATTTTAGGTCACAAATTGGAATACAATTATT
TCTCTGACAATGTTTACATCACTGCTGACAAACAAAAGAATGGTATCAAAGCTAACTTCAAAATTAGACA
CAACATTGAAGATGGTGGTGTTCAATTAGCTGACCATTATCAACAAAATACTCCAATTGGTGATGGTCCA
GTCTTGTTACCAGACAACCATTACTTATCCACTCAATCTAAGTTATCCAAAGATCCAAACGAAAAGAGGG
ACCACATGGTCTTGTTAGAATTTGTTACTGCTGCTGGTATTACCTTGGGTATGGATGAATTGTACAAATA
ACTCGAGTGGCGCCAATTGGTGCGGCAATTGATAATAACGAAAATGTCTTTTAATGATCTGGGTATAATG
AGGAATTTTCCGAACGTTTTTACTTTATATATATATATACATGTAACATATATTCTATACGCTATAGAGA
AAGGAAATTTTTCAATTAAAAAAAAAATAGAGAAAGAGTTTCACTTCTTGATTATCGCTAACACTAATGG
TTGAAGTACTGCTACTTTAATTTTATGCTGCCAAACCAGATGTCAACACAGCTACAACGTATATATTAAA
TTTGCTCTTGTTCTGTACTTTCCTAATTCTTATGTAAAAAGACAAGAATTTATGATACTATTTAATAACA
AAAAACTACCTAAGAAAAGCATCATGCAGTCGAAATTGAAATCGAAAAGTAAAACTTTAACGGAACATGT
TTGAAATTCTAAGAAAGCATACATCTTCATCCCTTATATATAGAGTTATGTTTGATATTAGTAGTCATGT
TGTAATCTCTGGCCTAAGTATACGTAACGAAAATGGTAGCACGTCGCGTTTATGGCCCCCAGGTTAATGT
GTTCTCTGAAATTCGCATCACTTTGAGAAATAATGGGAACACCTTACGCGTGAGCTGTGCCCACCGCTTC
GCCTAATAAAGCGGTGTTCTCAAAATTTCTCCCCGTTTTCAGGATCACGAGCGCCATCTAGTTCTGGTAA
AATCGCGCTTACAAGAACAAAGAAAAGAAACATCGCGTAATGCAACAGTGAGACACTTGCCGTCATATAT
AAGGTTTTGGATCAGTAACCGTTATTTGAGCATAACACAGGTTTTTAAATATATTATTATATATCATGGT
ATATGTGTAAAATTTTTTTGCTGACTGGTTTTGTTTATTTATTTAGCTTTTTAAAAATTTTACTTTCTTC
TTGTTAATTTTTTCTGATTGCTCTATACTCAAACCAACAACAACTTACTCTACAACTAAGATCTATGCTC
ATAGAAAACACTAATGATCGGTTTGGTATCGTCATAGATGCAGGGTCTTCGGGTTCGAGAATCCATGTGT
TTAAGTGGCAGGACACGGAATCGCTTCTTCATGCAACAAACCAGGACTCACAGTCCATATTACAATCAGT
ACCTCATATTCATCAAGAAAAAGACTGGACTTTTAAGCTGAATCCAGGCTTGTCGAGTTTTGAAAAAAAA
CCTCAAGATGCGTACAAATCTCACATCAAGCCGTTACTAGATTTTGCTAAGAATATTATCCCTGAATCAC
ATTGGTCGAGTTGTCCCGTTTTTATTCAAGCAACCGCGGGCATGCGCCTTTTACCTCAAGACATACAATC
TTCCATTTTGGATGGTTTGTGTCAGGGGCTCAAACACCCTGCAGAATTTTTGGTTGAGGATTGCTCAGCA
CAAATTCAAGTCATTGATGGTGAAACCGAAGGTTTATATGGCTGGCTTGGCTTAAACTATCTATATGGAC
ACTTTAATGACTATAATCCAGAAGTCTCTGACCATTTTACATTTGGGTTTATGGACATGGGCGGTGCCTC
TACTCAGATTGCGTTTGCACCGCATGATTCAGGAGAAATAGCTAGACATAGAGATGACATCGCCACCATC
TTCTTGAGGAGTGTTAACGGAGATTTGCAGAAATGGGACGTTTTTGTTAGTACGTGGTTAGGGTTTGGTG
CCAATCAGGCTAGAAGAAGGTACTTGGCTCAGTTGATCAATACCCTTCCAGAAAACACAAATGATTACGA
AAATGATGACTTCTCTACAAGGAACTTGAATGATCCATGTATGCCGCGAGGAAGCAGCACGGATTTTGAA
TTTAAAGATACCATATTTCACATCGCGGGTTCTGGGAATTACGAACAATGTACAAAATCTATTTATCCGT
TACTTTTAAAGAACATGCCTTGTGATGACGAGCCGTGCTTGTTTAATGGTGTTCATGCTCCTCGAATAGA
CTTTGCCAATGACAAATTTATAGGTACTTCTGAGTACTGGTACACTGCCAACGACGTATTCAAACTTGGG
GGCGAATACAACTTTGACAAATTTAGCAAAAGCCTAAGGGAGTTTTGCAATTCCAATTGGACGCAAATAT
TAGCGAACAGTGATAAAGGCGTGTATAATTCTATTCCGGAGAATTTTTTGAAAGATGCATGCTTTAAGGG
CAATTGGGTCCTTAATATACTTCATGAAGGGTTTGATATGCCTCGAATAGATGTCGACGCAGAAAATGTC
AATGACAGGCCCTTATTTCAAAGTGTGGAAAAAGTCGAAGAACGAGAGTTATCGTGGACACTAGGCAGAA
TTTTACTTTATGCCTCAGGTAGCATATTGGCAGGTAATGATGACTTCATGGTGGGTATTGCGCCCAGTGA
AAGAAGAACTAAGCTCACTGGTAAGAAATTCATACCTGGCAAGTTACTGGAGTCTGATCAACTACGCAAG
CAAAGTTCCGGATCCGGTTCATTGGGAAGAGGTAGAAGATCCAAATTGTAATAACTCGAGTGGCGCGAAT
TTCTTATGATTTATGATTTTTATTATTAAATAAGTTATAAAAAAAATAAGTGTATACAAATTTTAAAGTG
ACTCTTAGGTTTTAAAACGAAAATTCTTATTCTTGAGTAACTCTTTCCTGTAGGTCAGGTTGCTTTCTCA
GGTATAGCATGAGGTCGCTCTTATTGACCACACCTCTACCGGCATGCCGAGCAAATGCCTGCAAATCGCT
CCCCATTTCGCTGGATGCACACACTGGCTTAAGATGACAACGCCTTGCCAACAGGGAGTTCTTCAGAGAC
ATGGAGGCTCAAAACGAAATTATTGACAGCCTAGACATCAATAGTCATACAACAGAAAGCGACCACCCAA
CTTTGGCTGATAATAGCGTATAAACAATGCATACTTTGTACGTTCAAAATACAATGCAGTAGATATATTT
ATGCATATTACATATAATACATATCACATAGGAAGCAACAGGCGCGTTGGACTTTTAATTTTCGAGGACC
GCGAATCCTTACATCACACCCAATCCCCCACAAGTGATCCCCCACACACCATAGCTTCAAAATGTTTCTA
CTCCTTTTTTACTCTTCCAGATTTTCTCGGACTCCGCGCATCGCCGTACCACTTCAAAACACCCAAGCAC
AGCATACTAAATTTCCCCTCTTTCTTCCTCTAGGGTGTCGTTAATTACCCGTACTAAAGGTTTGGAAAAG
AAAAAAGACACCGCCTCGTTTCTTTTTCTTCGTCGAAAAAGGCAATAAAAATTTTTATCACGTTTCTTTT
TCTTGAAAATTTTTTTTTTTGATTTTTTTCTCTTTCGATGACCTCCCATTGATATTTAAGTTAATAAACG
GTCATCAATTTCTCAAGTTTCAGTTTCATTTTTCTTGTTCTATTACAACTTTTTTTACTTCTTGCTCATT
AGAAAGAAAGCATAGCAATCTAATCTAAGTTTTAATTACAAAAGATCTATGGTGTCCAAAGGAGAGGAGT
TAATCAAGGAAAACATGAGAATGAAAGTTGTCATGGAGGGCTCCGTTAATGGTCACCAATTCAAGTGTAC
AGGGGAAGGTGAAGGTAATCCTTACATGGGTACACAAACTATGAGAATTAAAGTAATTGAAGGCGGACCA
CTACCATTTGCATTTGACATTCTGGCAACGTCATTCATGTACGGATCACGAACTTTCATCAAGTACCCTA
AAGGTATACCAGACTTTTTCAAGCAATCTTTTCCAGAGGGTTTTACATGGGAAAGGGTTACAAGATACGA
AGATGGGGGTGTCGTCACAGTTATGCAAGATACTTCATTAGAAGATGGCTGCCTTGTCTATCATGTGCAA
GTAAGAGGGGTGAATTTTCCTTCTAACGGACCTGTGATGCAGAAAAAGACCAAAGGTTGGGAACCAAATA
CTGAAATGATGTACCCAGCTGATGGAGGTTTGAGAGGCTACACACACATGGCGCTTAAAGTTGATGGTGG
AGGTCATTTGTCTTGTAGTTTTGTTACCACTTATCGTTCTAAAAAGACTGTTGGCAATATCAAAATGCCA
GGAATACATGCTGTAGACCACAGACTAGAAAGACTCGAAGAGAGCGATAACGAAATGTTCGTTGTACAGA
GAGAGCATGCCGTAGCCAAATTTGCTGGCTTAGGCGGTGGTATGGATGAATTGTATAAGGGATCCGGTTC
ATTGGGAAGAGGTAGAAGATCCAAATTGTAATAACTCGAGTGGCGCCAATTGGTGCGGCAATTGATAATA
ACGAAAATGTCTTTTAATGATCTGGGTATAATGAGGAATTTTCCGAACGTTTTTACTTTATATATATATA
TACATGTAACATATATTCTATACGCTATAGAGAAAGGAAATTTTTCAATTAAAAAAAAAATAGAGAAAGA
GTTTCACTTCTTGATTATCGCTAACACTAATGGTTGAAGTACTGCTACTTTAATTTTATGCTGAGCAGTT
ACAGAGATGTTACGAACCACTAGTGCACTGCAGTACACGGTTTCCTTGAAATTTTTTTGATTCGGTAATC
TCCGAACAGAAGGAAGAACGAAGGAAGGAGCACAGACTTAGATTGGTATATATACGCATATGTAGTGTTG
AAGAAACATGAAATTGCCCAGTATTCTTAACCCAACTGCACAGAACAAAAACGTGCAGGAAACGAAGATA
AATCATGTCGAAAGCTACATATAAGGAACGTGCTGCTACTCATCCTAGTCCTGTTGCTGCCAAGCTATTT
AATATCATGCACGAAAAGCAAACAAACTTGTGTGCTTCATTGGATGTTCGTACCACCAAGGAATTACTGG
AGTTAGTTGAAGCATTAGGTCCCAAAATTTGTTTACTAAAAACACATGTGGATATCTTGACTGATTTTTC
CATGGAGGGCACAGTTAAGCCGCTAAAGGCATTATCCGCCAAGTACAATTTTTTACTCTTCGAAGACAGA
AAATTTGCTGACATTGGTAATACAGTCAAATTGCAGTACTCTGCGGGTGTATACAGAATAGCAGAATGGG
CAGACATTACGAATGCACACGGTGTGGTGGGCCCAGGTATTGTTAGCGGTTTGAAGCAGGCGGCAGAAGA
AGTAACAAAGGAACCTAGAGGCCTTTTGATGTTAGCAGAATTGTCATGCAAGGGCTCCCTATCTACTGGA
GAATATACTAAGGGTACTGTTGACATTGCGAAGAGCGACAAAGATTTTGTTATCGGCTTTATTGCTCAAA
GAGACATGGGTGGAAGAGATGAAGGTTACGATTGGTTGATTATGACACCCGGTGTGGGTTTAGATGACAA
GGGAGATGCATTGGGTCAACAGTATAGAACCGTGGATGATGTGGTTTCTACAGGATCTGACATTATTATT
GTTGGAAGAGGACTATTTGCAAAGGGAAGGGATGCTAAGGTAGAGGGTGAACGTTACAGAAAAGCAGGCT
GGGAAGCATATTTGAGAAGATGCGGCCAGCAAAACTAAAAAACTGTATTATAAGTAAATGCATGTATACT
AAACTCACAAATTAGAGCTTCAATTTAATTATATCAGTTATTACCCGAGTAGAGCACTTGAATCCACTGC
CCCGGGAATCTCGGTCGTAATGATTTCTATAATGACGAAAAAAAAAAAATTGGAAAGAAAAAGCTTCATG
GCCTTTATAAAAAGGAACTATCCAATACCTCGCCAGAACCAAGTAACAGTATTTTACGGGGCACAAATCA
AGAACAATAAGACAGGACTGTAAAGATGGACGCATTGAACTCCAAAGAACAACAAGAGTTCCAAAAAGTA
GTGGAACAAAAGCAAATGAAGGATTTCATGCGTTTGTACTCTAATCTGGTAGAAAGATGTTTCACAGACT
GTGTCAATGACTTCACAACATCAAAGCTAACCAATAAGGAACAAACATGCATCATGAAGTGCTCAGAAAA
GTTCTTGAAGCATAGCGAACGTGTAGGGCAGCGTTTCCAAGAACAAAACGCTGCCTTGGGACAAGGCTTG
GGCCGATAAGGTGTACTGGCGTATATATATCTAATTATGTATCTCTGGTGTAGCCCATTTTTAGCATGTA
AATATAAAGACCGAGCGGCCGCGTGTTACAACCAATTAACCAATTCTGATTAGAAAAACTCATCGAGCAT
CAAATGAAACTGCAATTTATTCATATCAGGATTATCAATACCATATTTTTGAAAAAGCCGTTTCTGTAAT
GAAGGAGAAAACTCACCGAGGCAGTTCCATAGGATGGCAAGATCCTGGTATCGGTCTGCGATTCCGACTC
GTCCAACATCAATACAACCTATTAATTTCCCCTCGTCAAAAATAAGGTTATCAAGTGAGAAATCACCATG
AGTGACGACTGAATCCGGTGAGAATGGCAAAAGCTTATGCATTTCTTTCCAGACTTGTTCAACAGGCCAG
CCATTACGCTCGTCATCAAAATCACTCGCATCAACCAAACCGTTATTCATTCGTGATTGCGCCTGAGCGA
GGCGAAATACGCGATCGCTGTTAAAAGGACAATTACAAACAGGAATCGAATGCAACCGGCGCAGGAACAC
TGCCAGCGCATCAACAATATTTTCACCTGAATCAGGATATTCTTCTAATACCTGGAATGCTGTTTTCCCG
GGGATCGCAGTGGTGAGTAACCATGCATCATCAGGAGTACGGATAAAATGCTTGATGGTCGGAAGAGGCA
TAAATTCCGTCAGCCAGTTTAGTCTGACCATCTCATCTGTAACATCATTGGCAACGCTACCTTTGCCATG
TTTCAGAAACAACTCTGGCGCATCGGGCTTCCCATACAATCGATAGATTGTCGCACCTGATTGCCCGACA
TTATCGCGAGCCCATTTATACCCATATAAATCAGCATCCATGTTGGAATTTAATCGCGGCCTGGAGCAAG
ACGTTTCCCGTTGAATATGGCTCATAACACCCCTTGTATTACTGTTTATGTAAGCAGACAGTTTTATTGT
TCATGATGATATATTTTTATCTTGTGCAATGTAACATCAGAGATTTTGAGACACAACGTGGCTTTGTTGA
ATAAATCGAACTTTTGCTGAGTTGAAGGATCAGTCATGACCAAAATCCCTTAACGTGAGTTTTCGTTCCA
CTGAGCGTCAGACCCCGTAGAAAAGATCAAAGGATCTTCTTGAGATCCTTTTTTTCTGCGCGTAATCTGC
TGCTTGCAAACAAAAAAACCACCGCTACCAGCGGTGGTTTGTTTGCCGGATCAAGAGCTACCAACTCTTT
TTCCGAAGGTAACTGGCTTCAGCAGAGCGCAGATACCAAATACTGTTCTTCTAGTGTAGCCGTAGTTAGG
CCACCACTTCAAGAACTCTGTAGCACCGCCTACATACCTCGCTCTGCTAATCCTGTTACCAGTGGCTGCT
GCCAGTGGCGATAAGTCGTGTCTTACCGGGTTGGACTCAAGACGATAGTTACCGGATAAGGCGCAGCGGT
CGGGCTGAACGGGGGGTTCGTGCACACAGCCCAGCTTGGAGCGAACGACCTACACCGAACTGAGATACCT
ACAGCGTGAGCTATGAGAAAGCGCCACGCTTCCCGAAGGGAGAAAGGCGGACAGGTATCCGGTAAGCGGC
AGGGTCGGAACAGGAGAGCGCACGAGGGAGCTTCCAGGGGGAAACGCCTGGTATCTTTATAGTCCTGTCG
GGTTTCGCCACCTCTGACTTGAGCGTCGATTTTTGTGATGCTCGTCAGGGGGGCGGAGCCTATGGAAAAA
CGCCAGCAACGCGGCCTTTTTACGGTTCCTGGCCTTTTGCTGGCCTTTTGCTCACATGTTCTTTCCTGCG
TTATCCCCTGATTCTGTGGATAACCGTGCGGCCGCCAATGCTAAATTCGAGTGAAACACAGGAAGATCAG
AAAATCCTCATTTCATCCATATTAACAATAATTTCAAATGTTTATTTGCATTATTTGAAACTAGGCAAGA
CAAGCAACGAAACGTTTTTGAAAATTTTGAGTATTTTCAATAAATTTGTAGAGGACTCAGATATTGAAAA
AAAGCTACAGCAATTAATACTTGATAAGAAGAGTATTGAGAAGGGCAACGGTTCATCATCTCATGGATCT
GCACATGAACAAACACCAGAGTCAAACGACGTTGAAATTGAGGCTACTGCGCCAATTGATGACAATACAG
ACGATGATAACAAACCGAAGTTATCTGATGTAGAAAAGGATTAAAGATGCTAAGAGATAGTGATGATATT
TCATAAATAATGTAATTCTATATATGTTAATTACCTTTTTTGCGAGGCATATTTATGGTGAAGGATAAGT
TTTGACCATCAAAGAAGGTTAATGTGGCTGTGGTTTCAGGGTCCATAAAGCCCACATGGATAACATTACC
CCTGAATTCGCATCTAGACTGA
Features (pLannotate 1.2.2; 14 found; start..end, strand, type, name):
    732..839     +  CDS            PEX22 (fragment): PEX22_YEAST - Experimental evidence at protein level: Swiss-Prot protein existence level 1. Involved in peroxisome biogenesis. From Saccharomyces cerevisiae (strain ATCC 204508 / S288c) (Baker's yeast).
    846..1868    +  CDS            YEA4: YEA4_YEAST - Experimental evidence at protein level: Swiss-Prot protein existence level 1. Sugar transporter that specifically mediates the transport of UDP-N-acetylglucosamine (UDP-GlcNAc) and is required for cell wall chitin synthesis. From Saccharomyces cerevisiae (strain ATCC 204508 / S288c) (Baker's yeast).
   1875..2588    +  CDS            mTurquoise2: mTurquoise2 is a basic (constitutively fluorescent) cyan fluorescent protein published in 2012, derived from Aequorea victoria. It is reported to be a rapidly-maturing monomer with very low acid sensitivity.
   3565..5049    +  CDS            YND1 (fragment): YND1_YEAST - Experimental evidence at protein level: Swiss-Prot protein existence level 1. Catalyzes the hydrolysis of phosphoanhydride bonds of nucleoside tri- and di-phosphates. Has equal high activity toward ADP/ATP, GDP/GTP, and UDP/UTP and approximately 50% less toward CDP/CTP and thiamine pyrophosphate. Has no activity toward GMP. Required for Golgi glycosylation and cell wall integrity. Together with CDC55, required for adenovirus E4orf4 (early region 4 open reading frame 4) induced toxicity, the apyrase activity is not required for this function. Plays a role in sphingolipid synthesis.
   5105..5292    +  terminator     ADH1 terminator: S. cerevisiae ADH1; transcription terminator for the S. cerevisiae alcohol dehydrogenase 1 (ADH1) gene
   5364..5480    +  CDS            MRL1 (fragment): MRL1_YEAST - Experimental evidence at protein level: Swiss-Prot protein existence level 1. Sorting receptor involved in the transport of vacuolar enzymes from the Golgi complex to the vacuole. Involved in the delivery and maturation of PEP4 (vacuolar proteinase A) and PRB1 (vacuolar proteinase B). From Saccharomyces cerevisiae (strain ATCC 204508 / S288c) (Baker's yeast).
   5642..6049    +  promoter       TEF1 promoter: S. cerevisiae TEF1; promoter for EF-1α
   6069..6779    +  CDS            mRuby2: mRuby2 is a basic (constitutively fluorescent) red fluorescent protein published in 2012, derived from Entacmaea quadricolor. It has moderate acid sensitivity.
   7108..7284    +  promoter       URA3 promoter (fragment): S. cerevisiae URA3
   7285..8088    +  CDS            URA3: orotidine-5'-phosphate decarboxylase, required for uracil biosynthesis; S. cerevisiae URA3; yeast auxotrophic marker, counterselectable with 5-fluoroorotic acid (5-FOA)
   8356..8616    +  CDS            TIM9: TIM9_YEAST - Experimental evidence at protein level: Swiss-Prot protein existence level 1. Mitochondrial intermembrane chaperone that participates in the import and insertion of multi-pass transmembrane proteins into the mitochondrial inner membrane. Also required for the transfer of beta- barrel precursors from the TOM complex to the sorting and assembly machinery (SAM complex) of the outer membrane. Acts as a chaperone-like protein that protects the hydrophobic precursors from aggregation and guide them through the mitochondrial intermembrane space. Compared to TIM10, it may have a strong st
   8730..9545    -  CDS            KanR: aminoglycoside phosphotransferase; aph(3')-Ia; confers resistance to kanamycin in bacteria or G418 (Geneticin®) in eukaryotes
   9770..10358   +  rep_origin     ori: high-copy-number ColE1/pMB1/pBR322/pUC origin of replication
  10465..10821   +  CDS            GEA2 (fragment): GEA2_YEAST - Experimental evidence at protein level: Swiss-Prot protein existence level 1. Activates the ARF proteins by exchanging bound GDP for free GTP. Plays a role in maintaining mitochondrial morphology (PubMed:25190516). From Saccharomyces cerevisiae (strain ATCC 204508 / S288c) (Baker's yeast).
