[The description below was written by a language model from this plasmid's Addgene catalogue record and pLannotate feature annotations shown in this document.]
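Description:
pKS1574 is an 11 kb yeast expression plasmid built by Golden Gate assembly on the in-house backbone TMP138. It is propagated in E. coli through a high-copy ColE1/pUC-type origin with kanamycin selection (KanR, aph(3')-Ia), and selected in Saccharomyces cerevisiae through the URA3 auxotrophic marker, which is counterselectable with 5-FOA. No yeast replication origin or centromere is annotated. Fragments matching the yeast genes TIM9 and GEA2 flank the bacterial portion of the plasmid. These may be genomic sequences used as homology arms for chromosomal integration, but the record does not say so.

The payload consists of three expression cassettes in the same orientation. The first encodes residues 1–36 of Pex22, which contain its transmembrane domain, fused directly to full-length Yea4p, a UDP-N-acetylglucosamine transporter, followed by the cyan fluorescent protein mTurquoise2. The Pex22 segment is meant to anchor this membrane protein cargo in the peroxisomal membrane, and the fluorescent tag allows its localisation to be checked. The second cassette encodes a truncated Ynd1p (residues 1–495), an apyrase that hydrolyses nucleoside di- and triphosphates. It carries an ePTS1 signal for import into the peroxisomal lumen and is followed by the ADH1 terminator. The third cassette uses the TEF1 promoter to drive mRuby2-ePTS1, a red marker of the peroxisome lumen. The promoters for the first two cassettes and the remaining terminators are not annotated. A short MRL1-matching fragment upstream of the TEF1 promoter is probably an incidental hit to adjacent genomic sequence.

The construct appears suited to testing whether a heterologous membrane transporter can be retargeted to peroxisomes alongside a lumenal enzyme, with colocalisation of cyan and red fluorescence as the readout.
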