Addgene plasmid #239522: pKS1574
Purpose: Express Yea4p membrane protein cargo fused directly to Pex22 TMD, peroxisomal Ynd1p truncation, and peroxisomal mRuby2
Depositing lab: John Dueber. Depositing organization: University of California, Berkeley.
Backbone
  Vector backbone: TMP138
  Backbone manufacturer: Internal
  Vector type: Yeast Expression
  Selectable markers: URA3
Growth in bacteria
  Bacterial resistance: Kanamycin, 50 μg/mL
  Growth temperature: 37°C
  Growth strain: DH5alpha
  Copy number: High Copy
Gene/Insert
  Gene/Insert name: ScPex22(1-36)-ScYea4p-mTurquoise2
  Species: S. cerevisiae (budding yeast)
  Cloning method: Golden Gate
Terms and licenses: Academic/Nonprofit Terms; Industry Terms: Not Available to Industry
Depositor comments: Additional inserts: 1) ScYnd1p(1-495)-ePTS1; 2) mRuby2-ePTS1
How to cite: pKS1574 was a gift from John Dueber (Addgene plasmid # 239522 ; http://n2t.net/addgene:239522 ; RRID:Addgene_239522)
